Addgene plasmid #153872: pGBW-m4252969
Purpose: Mammalian expression plasmid for SARS-CoV-2 ORF6 protein
Depositing lab: Ginkgo Bioworks & Benjie Chen. Depositing organization: Ginkgo Bioworks.
Backbone
  Vector backbone: pTwist_CMV_Puro_6 with AarI site removed
  Backbone size w/o insert (bp): 6080
  Vector type: Mammalian Expression
  Selectable markers: Puromycin
Growth in bacteria
  Bacterial resistance: Ampicillin, 100 μg/mL
  Growth temperature: 37°C
  Growth strain: DH5alpha
  Copy number: High Copy
Gene/Insert
  Gene/Insert name: SARS-CoV-2 ORF6 protein
  Species: Severe acute respiratory syndrome coronavirus 2
  Insert size (bp): 179
  Mutation: wt
  Entrez Gene: ORF6 (a.k.a. GU280_gp06)
  Promoter: CMV
  Cloning method: Unknown
Resource information
  A portion of this plasmid was derived from a plasmid made by: GinkgoBioworks
Depositor comments: NCBI reference sequence: 43740572
How to cite: pGBW-m4252969 was a gift from Ginkgo Bioworks & Benjie Chen (Addgene plasmid # 153872 ; http://n2t.net/addgene:153872 ; RRID:Addgene_153872)
