[The description below was written by a language model from this plasmid's Addgene catalogue record and pLannotate feature annotations shown in this document.]
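Description:
pGBW-m4252969 is a mammalian expression plasmid that carries the wild-type ORF6 coding sequence of SARS-CoV-2 in a pTwist_CMV_Puro_6 backbone from which an AarI site has been removed. It is maintained in E. coli as a high-copy plasmid through a ColE1/pUC-type origin and selected with ampicillin via a full-length β-lactamase gene. The sequenced record is about 6.3 kb, consistent with the roughly 6.1 kb backbone plus the small insert of under 200 bp.

The ORF6 open reading frame sits at the start of the circular map, immediately downstream of the CMV immediate-early enhancer and CMV promoter elements annotated at the end of the sequence. The annotation software resolves the promoter region only as a short fragment and a truncated CMV variant. Transcripts end at an SV40 polyadenylation signal, which is annotated on the opposite strand. No epitope tag or reporter is annotated on the insert. The expression unit is bracketed by short 5' and 3' β-globin insulator elements, with T7 and rrnG terminators and synthetic poly(A) signals that help isolate it from neighbouring transcription. A separate cassette places puromycin N-acetyltransferase under the human ubiquitin C promoter with a synthetic poly(A) signal, allowing puromycin selection of transfected mammalian cells.

ORF6 is a small accessory protein described in the annotation as interfering with nuclear import factors, thereby blocking STAT1 nuclear translocation and interferon-stimulated gene expression. The plasmid is therefore suited to expressing ORF6 in mammalian cells to study such viral antagonism of host innate immunity, although the record states only the general expression purpose.
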