Features (pLannotate 1.2.2; 19 found; start..end, strand, type, name):
      5..187     +  CDS            NS6_SARS2: Experimental evidence at protein level: Swiss-Prot protein existence level 1. Disrupts cell nuclear import complex formation by tethering karyopherin alpha 2 and karyopherin beta 1 to the membrane. Retention of import factors at the ER/Golgi membrane leads to a loss of transport into the nucleus. Thereby prevents STAT1 nuclear translocation in response to interferon signaling, thus blocking the expression of interferon stimulated genes (ISGs) that display multiple antiviral activities (PubMed:33097660). Suppresses IFN-beta production possibly by blocking IRF3 nuclear translocation (PubMed:3297
    240..361     -  polyA_signal   SV40 poly(A) signal: SV40 polyadenylation signal
    384..453     -  CDS            large T antigen (fragment): large T antigen from SV40 (simian virus 40)
    476..522     +  terminator     T7 terminator: transcription terminator for bacteriophage T7 RNA polymerase
    552..688     +  terminator     rrnG terminator: transcription terminator from the E. coli ribosomal RNA rrnG operon (Albrechtsen et al., 1991)
    733..804     +  misc_feature   3' β-globin insulator: insulator downstream of the human β-globin locus (Farrell et al., 2002)
   1030..1618    -  rep_origin     ori: high-copy-number ColE1/pMB1/pBR322/pUC origin of replication
   1790..1854    -  CDS            bla(M) (fragment): β-lactamase lacking the signal sequence; bla(M); allows cytosolic expression of β-lactamase
   2118..3327    +  promoter       UbC promoter: human ubiquitin C promoter
   3331..3928    +  CDS            PuroR (fragment): puromycin N-acetyltransferase; pac from Streptomyces; confers resistance to puromycin
   3957..4005    +  polyA_signal   poly(A) signal: synthetic polyadenylation signal
   4271..5131    +  CDS            AmpR: β-lactamase; bla; confers resistance to ampicillin, carbenicillin, and related antibiotics
   5144..5280    +  terminator     rrnG terminator: transcription terminator from the E. coli ribosomal RNA rrnG operon (Albrechtsen et al., 1991)
   5432..5503    +  misc_feature   5' β-globin insulator: insulator upstream of the human β-globin locus (Farrell et al., 2002)
   5508..5554    -  terminator     T7 terminator: transcription terminator for bacteriophage T7 RNA polymerase
   5572..5620    -  polyA_signal   poly(A) signal: synthetic polyadenylation signal
   5701..6004    +  enhancer       CMV enhancer: human cytomegalovirus immediate early enhancer
   6077..6094    -  promoter       CMV promoter (fragment): human cytomegalovirus (CMV) immediate early promoter
   6157..6208    +  promoter       CMVd2 promoter: truncated human cytomegalovirus (CMV) immediate early promoter that yields moderately reduced expression relative to the full-length promoter
>Addgene plasmid #153872 | pGBW-m4252969 | addgene full sequence | sequence record 300316 | Ginkgo NGS Result
CACCATGTTTCATCTCGTTGACTTTCAGGTTACTATAGCAGAGATATTACTAATTATTATGAGGACTTTT
AAAGTTTCCATTTGGAATCTTGATTACATCATAAACCTCATAATTAAAAATTTATCTAAGTCACTAACTG
AGAATAAATATTCTCAATTAGATGAAGAGCAACCAATGGAGATTGATTAAGCTAGCTTGACTGACTGAGA
TACAGCGTACCTTCAGCTCACAGACATGATAAGATACATTGATGAGTTTGGACAAACCACAACTAGAATG
CAGTGAAAAAAATGCTTTATTTGTGAAATTTGTGATGCTATTGCTTTATTTGTAACCATTATAAGCTGCA
ATAAACAAGTTAACAACAACAATTGCATTCATTTTATGTTTCAGGTTCAGGGGGAGGTGTGGGAGGTTTT
TTAAAGCAAGTAAAACCTCTACAAATGTGGTATTGGCCCATCTCTATCGGTATCGTAGCATAACCCCTTG
GGGCCTCTAAACGGGTCTTGAGGGGTTTTTTGTGCCCCTCGGGCCGGATTGCTATCTACCGGCATTGGCG
CAGAAAAAAATGCCTGATGCGACGCTGCGCGTCTTATACTCCCACATATGCCAGATTCAGCAACGGATAC
GGCTTCCCCAACTTGCCCACTTCCATACGTGTCCTCCTTACCAGAAATTTATCCTTAAGGTCGTCAGCTA
TCCTGCAGGCGATCTCTCGATTTCGATCAAGACATTCCTTTAATGGTCTTTTCTGGACACCACTAGGGGT
CAGAAGTAGTTCATCAAACTTTCTTCCCTCCCTAATCTCATTGGTTACCTTGGGCTATCGAAACTTAATT
AACCAGTCAAGTCAGCTACTTGGCGAGATCGACTTGTCTGGGTTTCGACTACGCTCAGAATTGCGTCAGT
CAAGTTCGATCTGGTCCTTGCTATTGCACCCGTTCTCCGATTACGAGTTTCATTTAAATCATGTGAGCAA
AAGGCCAGCAAAAGGCCAGGAACCGTAAAAAGGCCGCGTTGCTGGCGTTTTTCCATAGGCTCCGCCCCCC
TGACGAGCATCACAAAAATCGACGCTCAAGTCAGAGGTGGCGAAACCCGACAGGACTATAAAGATACCAG
GCGTTTCCCCCTGGAAGCTCCCTCGTGCGCTCTCCTGTTCCGACCCTGCCGCTTACCGGATACCTGTCCG
CCTTTCTCCCTTCGGGAAGCGTGGCGCTTTCTCATAGCTCACGCTGTAGGTATCTCAGTTCGGTGTAGGT
CGTTCGCTCCAAGCTGGGCTGTGTGCACGAACCCCCCGTTCAGCCCGACCGCTGCGCCTTATCCGGTAAC
TATCGTCTTGAGTCCAACCCGGTAAGACACGACTTATCGCCACTGGCAGCAGCCACTGGTAACAGGATTA
GCAGAGCGAGGTATGTAGGCGGTGCTACAGAGTTCTTGAAGTGGTGGCCTAACTACGGCTACACTAGAAG
AACAGTATTTGGTATCTGCGCTCTGCTGAAGCCAGTTACCTTCGGAAAAAGAGTTGGTAGCTCTTGATCC
GGCAAACAAACCACCGCTGGTAGCGGTGGTTTTTTTGTTTGCAAGCAGCAGATTACGCGCAGAAAAAAAG
GATCTCAAGAAGATCCTTTGATCTTTTCTACGGGGTCTGACGCTCAGTGGAACGAAAACTCACGTTAAGG
GATTTTGGTCATGAGATTATCAAAAAGGATCTTCACCTAGATCCTTTTAAATTAAAAATGAAGTTTTAAA
TCAATCTAAAGTATATATGAGTAAACTTGGTCTGACAGTTACCAATGCTTAATCAGTGAGGCACCTATCT
CAGCGATCTGTCTATTTCGTTCATCCATAGTTGCATTTAAATTTCCGAACTCTCCAAGGCCCTCGTCGGA
AAATCTTCAAACCTTTCGTCCGATCCATCTTGCAGGCTACCTCTCGAACGAACTATCGCAAGTCTCTTGG
CCGGCCTTGCGCCTTGGCTATTGCTTGGCAGCGCCTATCGCCAGGTATTACTCCAATCCCGAATATCCGA
GATCGGGATCACCCGAGAGAAGTTCAACCTACATCCTCAATCCCGATCTATCCGAGATCCGAGGAATATC
GAAATCGGGGCGCGCCTGGCCTCCGCGCCGGGTTTTGGCGCCTCCCGCGGGCGCCCCCCTCGTCACGGCG
AGCGCTGCCACGTCAGACGAAGGGCGCAGGAGCGTCCTGATCCTTCCGCCCGGACGCTCAGGACAGCGGC
CCGCTGCTCATAAGACTCGGCCTTAGAACCCCAGTATCAGCAGAAGGACATTTTAGGACGGGACTTGGGT
GACTCTAGGGCACTGGTTTTCTTTCCAGAGAGCGGAACAGGCGAGGAAAAGTAGTCCCTTCTCGGCGATT
CTGCGGAGGGATCTCCGTGGGGCGGTGAACGCCGATGATTATATAAGGACGCGCCGGGTGTGGCACAGCT
AGTTCCGTCGCAGCCGGGATTTGGGTCGCGGTTCTTGTTTGTGGATCGCTGTGATCGTCACTTGGTGAGT
AGCGGGCTGCTGGGCTGGCCGGGGCTTTCGTGGCCGCCGGGCCGCTCGGTGGGACGGAAGCGTGTGGAGA
GACCGCCAAGGGCTGTAGTCTGGGTCCGCGAGCAAGGTTGCCCTGAACTGGGGGTTGGGGGGAGCGCAGC
AAAATGGCGGCTGTTCCCGAGTCTTGAATGGAAGACGCTTGTGAGGCGGGCTGTGAGGTCGTTGAAACAA
GGTGGGGGGCATGGTGGGCGGCAAGAACCCAAGGTCTTGAGCCCTTCGCTAATGCGGGAAAGCTCTTATT
CGGGTGAGATGGGCTGGGCACCATCTGGGGACCCTGACGTGAAGTTTGTCACTGACTGGAGAACTCGGTT
TGTCGTCTGTTGCGGGGGCGGCAGTTATGGCGGTGCCGTTGGGCAGTGCACCCGTACCTTTGGGAGCGCG
CGCCCTCGTCGTGTCGTGACGTCACCCGTTCTGTTGGCTTATAATGCAGGGTGGGGCCACCAGCCGGTAG
GTGTGCGGTAGGCTTTTCTCCGTCGCAGGACGCAGGGTTCGGGCCTAGGGTAGGCTCTCCTGAATCGACA
GGCGCCGGACCTCTGGTGAGGGGAGGGATAAGTGAGGCGTCAGTTTCTTTGGTCGGTTTTATGTACCTAT
CTTCTTAAGTAGCTGAAGCTCCGGTTTTGAACTATGCGCTCGGGGTTGGCGAGTGTGTTTTGTGAAGTTT
TTTAGGCACCTTTTGAAATGTAATCATTTGGGTCAATATGTAATTTTCAGTGTTAGACTTGTAAATTGTC
CGCTAAATTCTGGCCGTTTTTGGCTTTTTTGTTAGACAACATGACCGAGTACAAGCCCACGGTGCGCCTC
GCCACCCGCGACGACGTCCCCAGGGCCGTACGCACCCTCGCCGCCGCGTTCGCCGACTACCCCGCCACGC
GCCACACCGTCGATCCGGACCGCCACATCGAGCGGGTCACCGAGCTGCAAGAACTCTTCCTCACGCGCGT
CGGGCTCGACATCGGCAAGGTGTGGGTCGCGGACGACGGCGCCGCGGTGGCGGTCTGGACCACGCCGGAG
AGCGTCGAAGCGGGGGCGGTGTTCGCCGAGATCGGCCCGCGCATGGCCGAGTTGAGCGGTTCCCGGCTGG
CCGCGCAGCAACAGATGGAGGGCCTCCTGGCGCCGCACCGGCCCAAGGAGCCCGCGTGGTTCCTGGCCAC
CGTCGGCGTCTCGCCCGACCACCAGGGCAAGGGTCTGGGCAGCGCCGTCGTGCTCCCCGGAGTGGAGGCC
GCCGAGCGCGCCGGGGTGCCCGCCTTCCTGGAGACCTCCGCGCCCCGCAACCTCCCCTTCTACGAGCGGC
TCGGCTTCACCGTCACCGCCGACGTCGAGGTGCCCGAAGGACCGCGCACCTGGTGCATGACCCGCAAGCC
CGGTGCCTAGGCTAGTATGTAAGCCTAGTCTTAGATAATAAAATCGCTATCCATCGAAGATGGATGTGTG
TTGGTTTTTTGTGTGTGTAACGCTAGGCGCGCCTGGTGTACCGAGAACGATCCTCTCAGTGCGAGTCTCG
ACGATCCATATCGTTGCTTGGCAGTCAGCCAGTCGGAATCCAGCTTGGGACCCAGGAAGTCCAATCGTCA
GATATTGTACTCAAGCCTGGTCACGGCAGCGTACCGATCTGTTTAAACCTAGATATTGATAGTCTGATCG
GTCAACGTATAATCGAGTCCTAGCTTTTGCAAACATCTATCAAGAGACAGGATCAGCAGGAGGCTTTCGC
ATGAGTATTCAACATTTCCGTGTCGCCCTTATTCCCTTTTTTGCGGCATTTTGCCTTCCTGTTTTTGCTC
ACCCAGAAACGCTGGTGAAAGTAAAAGATGCTGAAGATCAGTTGGGTGCGCGAGTGGGTTACATCGAACT
GGATCTCAACAGCGGTAAGATCCTTGAGAGTTTTCGCCCCGAAGAACGCTTTCCAATGATGAGCACTTTT
AAAGTTCTGCTATGTGGCGCGGTATTATCCCGTATTGACGCCGGGCAAGAGCAACTCGGTCGCCGCATAC
ACTATTCTCAGAATGACTTGGTTGAGTATTCACCAGTCACAGAAAAGCATCTTACGGATGGCATGACAGT
AAGAGAATTATGCAGTGCTGCCATAACCATGAGTGATAACACTGCGGCCAACTTACTTCTGACAACGATT
GGAGGACCGAAGGAGCTAACCGCTTTTTTGCACAACATGGGGGATCATGTAACTCGCCTTGATCGTTGGG
AACCGGAGCTGAATGAAGCCATACCAAACGACGAGCGTGACACCACGATGCCTGTAGCAATGGCAACAAC
CTTGCGTAAACTATTAACTGGCGAACTACTTACTCTAGCTTCCCGGCAACAGTTGATAGACTGGATGGAG
GCGGATAAAGTTGCAGGACCACTTCTGCGCTCGGCCCTTCCGGCTGGCTGGTTTATTGCTGATAAATCTG
GAGCCGGTGAGCGTGGGTCTCGCGGTATCATTGCAGCACTGGGGCCAGATGGTAAGCCCTCCCGTATCGT
AGTTATCTACACGACGGGGAGTCAGGCAACTATGGATGAACGAAATAGACAGATCGCTGAGATAGGTGCC
TCACTGATTAAGCATTGGTAACCGATTCTAGGTGCATTGGCGCAGAAAAAAATGCCTGATGCGACGCTGC
GCGTCTTATACTCCCACATATGCCAGATTCAGCAACGGATACGGCTTCCCCAACTTGCCCACTTCCATAC
GTGTCCTCCTTACCAGAAATTTATCCTTAAGATCCCGAATCGTTTAAACTCGACTCTGGCTCTATCGAAT
CTCCGTCGTTTCGAGCTTACGCGAACAGCCGTGGCGCTCATTTGCTCGTCGGGCATCGAATCTCGTCAGC
TATCGTCAGCTTACCTTTTTGGCAGCGATCGCGGCTCCCGACATCTTGGACCATTAGCTCCACAGGTATC
TTCTTCCCTCTAGTGGTCATAACAGCAGCTTCAGCTACCTCTCAATTCAAAAAACCCCTCAAGACCCGTT
TAGAGGCCCCAAGGGGTTATGCTATCAATCGTTGCGTTACACACACAAAAAACCAACACACATCCATCTT
CGATGGATAGCGATTTTATTATCTAACTGCTGATCGAGTGTAGCCAGATCTAGTAATCAATTACGGGGTC
ATTAGTTCATAGCCCATATATGGAGTTCCGCGTTACATAACTTACGGTAAATGGCCCGCCTGGCTGACCG
CCCAACGACCCCCGCCCATTGACGTCAATAATGACGTATGTTCCCATAGTAACGCCAATAGGGACTTTCC
ATTGACGTCAATGGGTGGAGTATTTACGGTAAACTGCCCACTTGGCAGTACATCAAGTGTATCATATGCC
AAGTACGCCCCCTATTGACGTCAATGACGGTAAATGGCCCGCCTGGCATTATGCCCAGTACATGACCTTA
TGGGACTTTCCTACTTGGCAGTACATCTACGTATTAGTCATCGCTATTACCATGCTGATGCGGTTTTGGC
AGTACATCAATGGGCGTGGATAGCGGTTTGACTCACGGGGATTTCCAAGTCTCCACCCCATTGACGTCAA
TGGGAGTTTGTTTTGGCACCAAAATCAACGGGACTTTCCAAAATGTCGTAACAACTCCGCCCCATTGACG
CAAATGGGCGGTAGGCGTGTACGGTGGGAGGTCTATATAAGCAGAGCTGGTTTAGTGAACCGTCAGATCA
GATCTTTGTCGATCCTACCATCCACTCGACACACCCGCCAGCGGCCGC
